Addgene plasmid #193693: pLKO.1 puro shYAP1-2
Purpose: Constitutive lentiviral expression of YAP1 shRNA
Depositing lab: William Hahn. Depositing organization: Dana-Farber Cancer Institute. Publication: YAP1 and PRDM14 converge to promote cell survival and tumorigenesis. Kim M, Ly SH, Xie Y, Duronio GN, Ford-Roshon D, Hwang JH, Sulahian R, Rennhack JP, So J, Gjoerup O, Talamas JA, Grandclaudon M, Long HW, Doench JG, Sethi NS, Giannakis M, Hahn WC. Dev Cell. 2022 Jan 24;57(2):212-227.e8. doi: 10.1016/j.devcel.2021.12.006. Epub 2022 Jan 5. PubMed 34990589.
Backbone
  Vector backbone: pLKO.1 puro
  Vector type: Lentiviral
Growth in bacteria
  Bacterial resistance: Ampicillin, 100 μg/mL
  Growth temperature: 37°C
  Growth strain: NEB Stable
  Copy number: High Copy
Gene/Insert
  Gene/Insert name: YAP1
  gRNA/shRNA sequence: CCGGGCCACCAAGCTAGATAAAGAACTCGAGTTCTTTATCTAGCTTGGTGGCTTTTTG
  Species: H. sapiens (human)
  Entrez Gene: YAP1 (a.k.a. COB1, YAP, YAP-1, YAP2, YAP65, YKI)
  Cloning method: Restriction Enzyme; 5′ cloning site Age1 (unknown if destroyed); 3′ cloning site EcoR1 (unknown if destroyed)
  Sequencing primers: 5′ LKO.1 5'
Resource information
  A portion of this plasmid was derived from a plasmid made by: Broad Institute (GPP)
Terms and licenses: Academic/Nonprofit Terms; Industry Terms: Not Available to Industry
Depositor comments: Clone ID: TRCN0000107266
How to cite: pLKO.1 puro shYAP1-2 was a gift from William Hahn (Addgene plasmid # 193693 ; http://n2t.net/addgene:193693 ; RRID:Addgene_193693)
