[The description below was written by a language model from this plasmid's Addgene catalogue record and pLannotate feature annotations shown in this document.]
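Description:
pLKO.1 puro shYAP1-2 is a third-generation-style, self-inactivating lentiviral shRNA vector built on the pLKO.1 puro backbone and designed for constitutive knockdown of human YAP1. In bacteria it is maintained through a high-copy ColE1/pUC-type origin and selected with ampicillin via the β-lactamase gene. The backbone also carries an f1 origin, an SV40 origin and poly(A) signal, and leftover cloning-vector elements (lac promoter/operator, lacZα and lacI fragments, T3 and T7 promoters) that play no role in the knockdown function.

The viral genome is transcribed in packaging cells from an RSV promoter fused to a truncated HIV-1 5' LTR, which makes genomic RNA production independent of Tat. It is followed by the Ψ packaging signal with an adjoining gag fragment, the Rev response element for nuclear export of the unspliced RNA, and a cPPT/CTS element that aids nuclear import of the reverse-transcribed genome. The ΔU3 3' LTR inactivates the LTR promoter after integration, so expression in target cells depends on the internal promoters.

Two such cassettes are present. A human U6 RNA polymerase III promoter drives the YAP1 hairpin, which was cloned between the AgeI and EcoRI sites and derives from a Broad Institute TRC library clone. The hairpin itself is not annotated in the feature table but would sit in the gap between U6 and the cPPT. A human PGK promoter drives puromycin N-acetyltransferase, allowing selection of transduced mammalian cells. The vector lacks packaging and envelope genes, which must be supplied in trans. It is used to generate stable YAP1-depleted human cell populations and was deposited in connection with a study of YAP1 in cell survival and tumorigenesis.
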