Features (pLannotate 1.2.2; 25 found; start..end, strand, type, name):
    595..678     +  CDS            nef (fragment): NEF_HV1Z2 - Experimental evidence at protein level: Swiss-Prot protein existence level 1. Extracellular Nef protein targets CD4(+) T-lymphocytes for apoptosis by interacting with CXCR4 surface receptors. From Human immunodeficiency virus type 1 group M subtype D (isolate Z2/CDC-Z34) (HIV-1).
    680..913     +  LTR            3' LTR (ΔU3): self-inactivating 3' long terminal repeat (LTR) from HIV-1
    985..1106    +  polyA_signal   SV40 poly(A) signal: SV40 polyadenylation signal
   1146..1281    +  rep_origin     SV40 ori: SV40 origin of replication
   1302..1320    -  promoter       T7 promoter: promoter for bacteriophage T7 RNA polymerase
   1328..1483    +  CDS            lacZα (fragment): LacZα fragment of β-galactosidase; lacZ fragment
   1488..1916    +  rep_origin     f1 ori (sequence partly withheld): f1 bacteriophage origin of replication; arrow indicates direction of (+) strand synthesis
   1969..2073    +  promoter       AmpR promoter: bla
   2074..2934    +  CDS            AmpR: β-lactamase; bla; confers resistance to ampicillin, carbenicillin, and related antibiotics
   3105..3693    +  rep_origin     ori: high-copy-number ColE1/pMB1/pBR322/pUC origin of replication
   3876..3968    +  CDS            lacI (fragment): lac repressor; lacI; The lac repressor binds to the lac operator to inhibit transcription in E. coli. This inhibition can be relieved by adding lactose or isopropyl-β-D-thiogalactopyranoside (IPTG).
   3981..4002    +  protein_bind   CAP binding site: CAP binding activates transcription in the presence of cAMP. E. coli catabolite activator protein
   4017..4047    +  promoter       lac promoter: promoter for the E. coli lac operon
   4055..4071    +  protein_bind   lac operator: The lac repressor binds to the lac operator to inhibit transcription in E. coli. This inhibition can be relieved by adding lactose or isopropyl-β-D-thiogalactopyranoside (IPTG). lac repressor encoded by lacI
   4116..4134    +  promoter       T3 promoter: promoter for bacteriophage T3 RNA polymerase
   4162..4388    +  promoter       RSV promoter: Rous sarcoma virus enhancer/promoter
   4389..4569    +  LTR            5' LTR (truncated): truncated 5' long terminal repeat (LTR) from HIV-1
   4616..4741    +  misc_feature   HIV-1 Ψ: packaging signal of human immunodeficiency virus type 1
   4725..5088    +  CDS            HIV-1 gag (fragment): gag protein from human immunodeficiency virus 1; gag
   5234..5467    +  misc_feature   RRE: The Rev response element (RRE) of HIV-1 allows for Rev-dependent mRNA export from the nucleus to the cytoplasm.
   5844..5944    +  CDS            Rev (fragment): human immunodeficiency virus 1 (HIV-1) Rev protein; rev; enhances nuclear export of unspliced and incompletely spliced viral mRNAs
   5994..6234    +  promoter       U6 promoter: RNA polymerase III promoter for human U6 snRNA
   6339..6456    +  misc_feature   cPPT/CTS: central polypurine tract and central termination sequence of HIV-1
   6505..7015    +  promoter       hPGK promoter: human phosphoglycerate kinase 1 promoter
   7037..552     +  CDS            PuroR (across the origin): puromycin N-acetyltransferase; pac from Streptomyces alboniger; confers resistance to puromycin
>Addgene plasmid #193693 | pLKO.1 puro shYAP1-2 | addgene full sequence | sequence record 380254 | Addgene NGS Result
CCCAGGGCCGTACGCACCCTCGCCGCCGCGTTCGCCGACTACCCCGCCACGCGCCACACCGTCGATCCGG
ACCGCCACATCGAGCGGGTCACCGAGCTGCAAGAACTCTTCCTCACGCGCGTCGGGCTCGACATCGGCAA
GGTGTGGGTCGCGGACGACGGCGCCGCGGTGGCGGTCTGGACCACGCCGGAGAGCGTCGAAGCGGGGGCG
GTGTTCGCCGAGATCGGCCCGCGCATGGCCGAGTTGAGCGGTTCCCGGCTGGCCGCGCAGCAACAGATGG
AAGGCCTCCTGGCGCCGCACCGGCCCAAGGAGCCCGCGTGGTTCCTGGCCACCGTCGGCGTCTCGCCCGA
CCACCAGGGCAAGGGTCTGGGCAGCGCCGTCGTGCTCCCCGGAGTGGAGGCGGCCGAGCGCGCCGGGGTG
CCCGCCTTCCTGGAGACCTCCGCGCCCCGCAACCTCCCCTTCTACGAGCGGCTCGGCTTCACCGTCACCG
CCGACGTCGAGGTGCCCGAAGGACCGCGCACCTGGTGCATGACCCGCAAGCCCGGTGCCTGACGCCCGCC
CCACGACCCGCAGCGCCCGACCGAAAGGAGCGCACGACCCCATGCATCGGTACCTTTAAGACCAATGACT
TACAAGGCAGCTGTAGATCTTAGCCACTTTTTAAAAGAAAAGGGGGGACTGGAAGGGCTAATTCACTCCC
AACGAAGACAAGATCTGCTTTTTGCTTGTACTGGGTCTCTCTGGTTAGACCAGATCTGAGCCTGGGAGCT
CTCTGGCTAACTAGGGAACCCACTGCTTAAGCCTCAATAAAGCTTGCCTTGAGTGCTTCAAGTAGTGTGT
GCCCGTCTGTTGTGTGACTCTGGTAACTAGAGATCCCTCAGACCCTTTTAGTCAGTGTGGAAAATCTCTA
GCAGTAGTAGTTCATGTCATCTTATTATTCAGTATTTATAACTTGCAAAGAAATGAATATCAGAGAGTGA
GAGGAACTTGTTTATTGCAGCTTATAATGGTTACAAATAAAGCAATAGCATCACAAATTTCACAAATAAA
GCATTTTTTTCACTGCATTCTAGTTGTGGTTTGTCCAAACTCATCAATGTATCTTATCATGTCTGGCTCT
AGCTATCCCGCCCCTAACTCCGCCCATCCCGCCCCTAACTCCGCCCAGTTCCGCCCATTCTCCGCCCCAT
GGCTGACTAATTTTTTTTATTTATGCAGAGGCCGAGGCCGCCTCGGCCTCTGAGCTATTCCAGAAGTAGT
GAGGAGGCTTTTTTGGAGGCCTAGGGACGTACCCAATTCGCCCTATAGTGAGTCGTATTACGCGCGCTCA
CTGGCCGTCGTTTTACAACGTCGTGACTGGGAAAACCCTGGCGTTACCCAACTTAATCGCCTTGCAGCAC
ATCCCCCTTTCGCCAGCTGGCGTAATAGCGAAGAGGCCCGCACCGATCGCCCTTCCCAACAGTTGCGCAG
CCTGAATGGCGAATGGG
[124 nt withheld, positions 1488-1611]
C
[91 nt withheld, positions 1613-1703]
A
[49 nt withheld, positions 1705-1753]
CCTTTGACGTTGGAGTCCACGTTCTTT
[37 nt withheld, positions 1781-1817]
ACCCTATCTCGGTCTATTCTTTTGATTTATAAGGGATTTTGCCGATTTCGGCCTATTGGTTAAAAAATGA
GCTGATTTAACAAAAATTTAACGCGAATTTTAACAAAATATTAACGCTTACAATTTAGGTGGCACTTTTC
GGGGAAATGTGCGCGGAACCCCTATTTGTTTATTTTTCTAAATACATTCAAATATGTATCCGCTCATGAG
ACAATAACCCTGATAAATGCTTCAATAATATTGAAAAAGGAAGAGTATGAGTATTCAACATTTCCGTGTC
GCCCTTATTCCCTTTTTTGCGGCATTTTGCCTTCCTGTTTTTGCTCACCCAGAAACGCTGGTGAAAGTAA
AAGATGCTGAAGATCAGTTGGGTGCACGAGTGGGTTACATCGAACTGGATCTCAACAGCGGTAAGATCCT
TGAGAGTTTTCGCCCCGAAGAACGTTTTCCAATGATGAGCACTTTTAAAGTTCTGCTATGTGGCGCGGTA
TTATCCCGTATTGACGCCGGGCAAGAGCAACTCGGTCGCCGCATACACTATTCTCAGAATGACTTGGTTG
AGTACTCACCAGTCACAGAAAAGCATCTTACGGATGGCATGACAGTAAGAGAATTATGCAGTGCTGCCAT
AACCATGAGTGATAACACTGCGGCCAACTTACTTCTGACAACGATCGGAGGACCGAAGGAGCTAACCGCT
TTTTTGCACAACATGGGGGATCATGTAACTCGCCTTGATCGTTGGGAACCGGAGCTGAATGAAGCCATAC
CAAACGACGAGCGTGACACCACGATGCCTGTAGCAATGGCAACAACGTTGCGCAAACTATTAACTGGCGA
ACTACTTACTCTAGCTTCCCGGCAACAATTAATAGACTGGATGGAGGCGGATAAAGTTGCAGGACCACTT
CTGCGCTCGGCCCTTCCGGCTGGCTGGTTTATTGCTGATAAATCTGGAGCCGGTGAGCGTGGGTCTCGCG
GTATCATTGCAGCACTGGGGCCAGATGGTAAGCCCTCCCGTATCGTAGTTATCTACACGACGGGGAGTCA
GGCAACTATGGATGAACGAAATAGACAGATCGCTGAGATAGGTGCCTCACTGATTAAGCATTGGTAACTG
TCAGACCAAGTTTACTCATATATACTTTAGATTGATTTAAAACTTCATTTTTAATTTAAAAGGATCTAGG
TGAAGATCCTTTTTGATAATCTCATGACCAAAATCCCTTAACGTGAGTTTTCGTTCCACTGAGCGTCAGA
CCCCGTAGAAAAGATCAAAGGATCTTCTTGAGATCCTTTTTTTCTGCGCGTAATCTGCTGCTTGCAAACA
AAAAAACCACCGCTACCAGCGGTGGTTTGTTTGCCGGATCAAGAGCTACCAACTCTTTTTCCGAAGGTAA
CTGGCTTCAGCAGAGCGCAGATACCAAATACTGTTCTTCTAGTGTAGCCGTAGTTAGGCCACCACTTCAA
GAACTCTGTAGCACCGCCTACATACCTCGCTCTGCTAATCCTGTTACCAGTGGCTGCTGCCAGTGGCGAT
AAGTCGTGTCTTACCGGGTTGGACTCAAGACGATAGTTACCGGATAAGGCGCAGCGGTCGGGCTGAACGG
GGGGTTCGTGCACACAGCCCAGCTTGGAGCGAACGACCTACACCGAACTGAGATACCTACAGCGTGAGCT
ATGAGAAAGCGCCACGCTTCCCGAAGGGAGAAAGGCGGACAGGTATCCGGTAAGCGGCAGGGTCGGAACA
GGAGAGCGCACGAGGGAGCTTCCAGGGGGAAACGCCTGGTATCTTTATAGTCCTGTCGGGTTTCGCCACC
TCTGACTTGAGCGTCGATTTTTGTGATGCTCGTCAGGGGGGCGGAGCCTATGGAAAAACGCCAGCAACGC
GGCCTTTTTACGGTTCCTGGCCTTTTGCTGGCCTTTTGCTCACATGTTCTTTCCTGCGTTATCCCCTGAT
TCTGTGGATAACCGTATTACCGCCTTTGAGTGAGCTGATACCGCTCGCCGCAGCCGAACGACCGAGCGCA
GCGAGTCAGTGAGCGAGGAAGCGGAAGAGCGCCCAATACGCAAACCGCCTCTCCCCGCGCGTTGGCCGAT
TCATTAATGCAGCTGGCACGACAGGTTTCCCGACTGGAAAGCGGGCAGTGAGCGCAACGCAATTAATGTG
AGTTAGCTCACTCATTAGGCACCCCAGGCTTTACACTTTATGCTTCCGGCTCGTATGTTGTGTGGAATTG
TGAGCGGATAACAATTTCACACAGGAAACAGCTATGACCATGATTACGCCAAGCGCGCAATTAACCCTCA
CTAAAGGGAACAAAAGCTGGAGCTGCAAGCTTAATGTAGTCTTATGCAATACTCTTGTAGTCTTGCAACA
TGGTAACGATGAGTTAGCAACATGCCTTACAAGGAGAGAAAAAGCACCGTGCATGCCGATTGGTGGAAGT
AAGGTGGTACGATCGTGCCTTATTAGGAAGGCAACAGACGGGTCTGACATGGATTGGACGAACCACTGAA
TTGCCGCATTGCAGAGATATTGTATTTAAGTGCCTAGCTCGATACATAAACGGGTCTCTCTGGTTAGACC
AGATCTGAGCCTGGGAGCTCTCTGGCTAACTAGGGAACCCACTGCTTAAGCCTCAATAAAGCTTGCCTTG
AGTGCTTCAAGTAGTGTGTGCCCGTCTGTTGTGTGACTCTGGTAACTAGAGATCCCTCAGACCCTTTTAG
TCAGTGTGGAAAATCTCTAGCAGTGGCGCCCGAACAGGGACTTGAAAGCGAAAGGGAAACCAGAGGAGCT
CTCTCGACGCAGGACTCGGCTTGCTGAAGCGCGCACGGCAAGAGGCGAGGGGCGGCGACTGGTGAGTACG
CCAAAAATTTTGACTAGCGGAGGCTAGAAGGAGAGAGATGGGTGCGAGAGCGTCAGTATTAAGCGGGGGA
GAATTAGATCGCGATGGGAAAAAATTCGGTTAAGGCCAGGGGGAAAGAAAAAATATAAATTAAAACATAT
AGTATGGGCAAGCAGGGAGCTAGAACGATTCGCAGTTAATCCTGGCCTGTTAGAAACATCAGAAGGCTGT
AGACAAATACTGGGACAGCTACAACCATCCCTTCAGACAGGATCAGAAGAACTTAGATCATTATATAATA
CAGTAGCAACCCTCTATTGTGTGCATCAAAGGATAGAGATAAAAGACACCAAGGAAGCTTTAGACAAGAT
AGAGGAAGAGCAAAACAAAAGTAAGACCACCGCACAGCAAGCGGCCGCTGATCTTCAGACCTGGAGGAGG
AGATATGAGGGACAATTGGAGAAGTGAATTATATAAATATAAAGTAGTAAAAATTGAACCATTAGGAGTA
GCACCCACCAAGGCAAAGAGAAGAGTGGTGCAGAGAGAAAAAAGAGCAGTGGGAATAGGAGCTTTGTTCC
TTGGGTTCTTGGGAGCAGCAGGAAGCACTATGGGCGCAGCGTCAATGACGCTGACGGTACAGGCCAGACA
ATTATTGTCTGGTATAGTGCAGCAGCAGAACAATTTGCTGAGGGCTATTGAGGCGCAACAGCATCTGTTG
CAACTCACAGTCTGGGGCATCAAGCAGCTCCAGGCAAGAATCCTGGCTGTGGAAAGATACCTAAAGGATC
AACAGCTCCTGGGGATTTGGGGTTGCTCTGGAAAACTCATTTGCACCACTGCTGTGCCTTGGAATGCTAG
TTGGAGTAATAAATCTCTGGAACAGATTTGGAATCACACGACCTGGATGGAGTGGGACAGAGAAATTAAC
AATTACACAAGCTTAATACACTCCTTAATTGAAGAATCGCAAAACCAGCAAGAAAAGAATGAACAAGAAT
TATTGGAATTAGATAAATGGGCAAGTTTGTGGAATTGGTTTAACATAACAAATTGGCTGTGGTATATAAA
ATTATTCATAATGATAGTAGGAGGCTTGGTAGGTTTAAGAATAGTTTTTGCTGTACTTTCTATAGTGAAT
AGAGTTAGGCAGGGATATTCACCATTATCGTTTCAGACCCACCTCCCAACCCCGAGGGGACCCGACAGGC
CCGAAGGAATAGAAGAAGAAGGTGGAGAGAGAGACAGAGACAGATCCATTCGATTAGTGAACGGATCTCG
ACGGTATCGATCACGAGACTAGCCTCGAGCGGCCGCCCCCTTCACCGAGGGCCTATTTCCCATGATTCCT
TCATATTTGCATATACGATACAAGGCTGTTAGAGAGATAATTGGAATTAATTTGACTGTAAACACAAAGA
TATTAGTACAAAATACGTGACGTAGAAAGTAATAATTTCTTGGGTAGTTTGCAGTTTTAAAATTATGTTT
TAAAATGGACTATCATATGCTTACCGTAACTTGAAAGTATTTCGATTTCTTGGCTTTATATATCTTGTGG
AAAGGACGAAACACCGGGCCACCAAGCTAGATAAAGAACTCGAGTTCTTTATCTAGCTTGGTGGCTTTTT
GAATTCTCGACCTCGAGACAAATGGCAGTATTCATCCACAATTTTAAAAGAAAAGGGGGGATTGGGGGGT
ACAGTGCAGGGGAAAGAATAGTAGACATAATAGCAACAGACATACAAACTAAAGAATTACAAAAACAAAT
TACAAAAATTCAAAATTTTCGGGTTTATTACAGGGACAGCAGAGATCCACTTTGGCCGCGGCTCGAGGGG
GTTGGGGTTGCGCCTTTTCCAAGGCAGCCCTGGGTTTGCGCAGGGACGCGGCTGCTCTGGGCGTGGTTCC
GGGAAACGCAGCGGCGCCGACCCTGGGTCTCGCACATTCTTCACGTCCGTTCGCAGCGTCACCCGGATCT
TCGCCGCTACCCTTGTGGGCCCCCCGGCGACGCTTCCTGCTCCGCCCCTAAGTCGGGAAGGTTCCTTGCG
GTTCGCGGCGTGCCGGACGTGACAAACGGAAGCCGCACGTCTCACTAGTACCCTCGCAGACGGACAGCGC
CAGGGAGCAATGGCAGCGCGCCGACCGCGATGGGCTGTGGCCAATAGCGGCTGCTCAGCAGGGCGCGCCG
AGAGCAGCGGCCGGGAAGGGGCGGTGCGGGAGGCGGGGTGTGGGGCGGTAGTGTGGGCCCTGTTCCTGCC
CGCGCGGTGTTCCGCATTCTGCAAGCCTCCGGAGCGCACGTCGGCAGTCGGCTCCCTCGTTGACCGAATC
ACCGACCTCTCTCCCCAGGGGGATCCACCGGAGCTTACCATGACCGAGTACAAGCCCACGGTGCGCCTCG
CCACCCGCGACGACGTC
